Addgene plasmid #41314: TAL3140
Depositing lab: Keith Joung. Depositing organization: Massachusetts General Hospital. Publication: Targeted gene disruption in somatic zebrafish cells using engineered TALENs. Sander JD, Cade L, Khayter C, Reyon D, Peterson RT, Joung JK, Yeh JR. Nat Biotechnol. 2011 Aug 5;29(8):697-8. doi: 10.1038/nbt.1934. PubMed 21822241.
Backbone
  Vector backbone: JDS70
  Backbone manufacturer: Addgene plasmid #32285
  Backbone size w/o insert (bp): 6447
  Vector type: Mammalian Expression ; T7
Growth in bacteria
  Bacterial resistance: Ampicillin, 100 μg/mL
  Growth temperature: 37°C
  Growth strain: XL1 Blue
  Copy number: High Copy
Gene/Insert
  Gene/Insert name: ZebrafishCommunity-pex2-Left (alt name: pex2)
  Species: D. rerio (zebrafish)
  Insert size (bp): 1640
  Entrez Gene: pex2 (a.k.a. pxmp3)
  Promoter: CMV
  Tag / fusion protein: 3X Flag (N terminal on backbone); WT FOKI (C terminal on backbone)
  Cloning method: Restriction Enzyme; 5′ cloning site N/A (destroyed during cloning); 3′ cloning site N/A (destroyed during cloning)
  Sequencing primers: 5′ CMV-F; 3′ BGH-rev
Terms and licenses: Academic/Nonprofit Terms; Industry Terms: Not Available to Industry
Depositor comments: Target binding site: TGACAAGCCTTTCGCCAA It is strongly recommended that users perform a diagnostic digest to verify this plasmid prior to use. For example, a double digest of the plasmid with BamHI and KpnI should result in two bands at 2.3kb and 5.8kb.
How to cite: TAL3140 was a gift from Keith Joung (Addgene plasmid # 41314 ; http://n2t.net/addgene:41314 ; RRID:Addgene_41314)
