[The description below was written by a language model from this plasmid's Addgene catalogue record.]
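Description:
TAL3140 is a TALEN expression plasmid built on the JDS70 backbone, a mammalian expression vector that also carries a T7 promoter. It encodes the left-hand monomer of a nuclease pair directed against the zebrafish (D. rerio) pex2 gene, also known as pxmp3. The insert, named ZebrafishCommunity-pex2-Left, is about 1.6 kb and was cloned by restriction enzyme methods into the roughly 6.4 kb backbone, with the cloning sites destroyed in the process. Given its size and context, it presumably corresponds to the engineered TAL effector repeat array that specifies recognition of the left half-site in pex2, although the record does not describe its internal structure. The plasmid is maintained in E. coli at high copy under ampicillin selection. The origin of replication is not stated, and no feature table is provided.

The backbone supplies the flanking parts of the open reading frame: an N-terminal 3X Flag epitope for detecting the protein and a C-terminal wild-type FokI nuclease domain. Because FokI cleaves DNA only as a dimer, this left monomer is meant to be used with a matching right-hand TALEN that binds the opposite strand nearby, so that the two FokI domains meet over the spacer and make a double-strand break. Error-prone repair of that break can produce small insertions or deletions that disrupt the gene. Expression in cells is driven by the CMV promoter, and the listed reverse sequencing primer suggests a BGH polyadenylation region downstream. The T7 designation indicates that the coding sequence can also be transcribed in vitro, which is the usual way to make mRNA for injection into zebrafish embryos. The associated work concerns targeted gene disruption in somatic zebrafish cells using engineered TALENs.
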