>Addgene plasmid #41314 | TAL3140 | depositor partial sequence | sequence record 54953 | TAL3140 sequence 2430 bps
TCTAGAGCTAGCACCATGGACTACAAAGACCATGACGGTGATTATAAAGATCATGACATCGATTACAAGG
ATGACGATGACAAGATGGCCCCCAAGAAGAAGAGGAAGGTGGGCATTCACCGCGGGGTACCTATGGTGGA
CTTGAGGACACTCGGTTATTCGCAACAGCAACAGGAGAAAATCAAGCCTAAGGTCAGGAGCACCGTCGCG
CAACACCACGAGGCGCTTGTGGGGCATGGCTTCACTCATGCGCATATTGTCGCGCTTTCACAGCACCCTG
CGGCGCTTGGGACGGTGGCTGTCAAATACCAAGATATGATTGCGGCCCTGCCCGAAGCCACGCACGAGGC
AATTGTAGGGGTCGGTAAACAGTGGTCGGGAGCGCGAGCACTTGAGGCGCTGCTGACTGTGGCGGGTGAG
CTTAGGGGGCCTCCGCTCCAGCTCGACACCGGGCAGCTGCTGAAGATCGCGAAGAGAGGGGGAGTAACAG
CGGTAGAGGCAGTGCACGCCTGGCGCAATGCGCTCACCGGGGCCCCCTTGAACCTGACCCCAGACCAGGT
AGTCGCAATCGCGAACAATAATGGGGGAAAGCAAGCCCTGGAAACCGTGCAAAGGTTGTTGCCGGTCCTT
TGTCAAGACCACGGCCTTACACCGGAGCAAGTCGTGGCCATTGCAAGCAACATCGGTGGCAAACAGGCTC
TTGAGACGGTTCAGAGACTTCTCCCAGTTCTCTGTCAAGCCCACGGGCTGACTCCCGATCAAGTTGTAGC
GATTGCGTCGCATGACGGAGGGAAACAAGCATTGGAGACTGTCCAACGGCTCCTTCCCGTGTTGTGTCAA
GCCCACGGTTTGACGCCTGCACAAGTGGTCGCCATCGCCTCCAATATTGGCGGTAAGCAGGCGCTGGAAA
CAGTACAGCGCCTGCTGCCTGTACTGTGCCAGGATCATGGACTGACCCCAGACCAGGTAGTCGCAATCGC
GTCGAACATTGGGGGAAAGCAAGCCCTGGAAACCGTGCAAAGGTTGTTGCCGGTCCTTTGTCAAGACCAC
GGCCTTACACCGGAGCAAGTCGTGGCCATTGCAAATAATAACGGTGGCAAACAGGCTCTTGAGACGGTTC
AGAGACTTCTCCCAGTTCTCTGTCAAGCCCACGGGCTGACTCCCGATCAAGTTGTAGCGATTGCGTCGCA
TGACGGAGGGAAACAAGCATTGGAGACTGTCCAACGGCTCCTTCCCGTGTTGTGTCAAGCCCACGGTTTG
ACGCCTGCACAAGTGGTCGCCATCGCCAGCCATGATGGCGGTAAGCAGGCGCTGGAAACAGTACAGCGCC
TGCTGCCTGTACTGTGCCAGGATCATGGACTGACCCCAGACCAGGTAGTCGCAATCGCGTCAAACGGAGG
GGGAAAGCAAGCCCTGGAAACCGTGCAAAGGTTGTTGCCGGTCCTTTGTCAAGACCACGGCCTTACACCG
GAGCAAGTCGTGGCCATTGCAAGCAATGGGGGTGGCAAACAGGCTCTTGAGACGGTTCAGAGACTTCTCC
CAGTTCTCTGTCAAGCCCACGGGCTGACTCCCGATCAAGTTGTAGCGATTGCGTCCAACGGTGGAGGGAA
ACAAGCATTGGAGACTGTCCAACGGCTCCTTCCCGTGTTGTGTCAAGCCCACGGTTTGACGCCTGCACAA
GTGGTCGCCATCGCCAGCCATGATGGCGGTAAGCAGGCGCTGGAAACAGTACAGCGCCTGCTGCCTGTAC
TGTGCCAGGATCATGGACTGACCCCAGACCAGGTAGTCGCAATCGCGAACAATAATGGGGGAAAGCAAGC
CCTGGAAACCGTGCAAAGGTTGTTGCCGGTCCTTTGTCAAGACCACGGCCTTACACCGGAGCAAGTCGTG
GCCATTGCATCCCACGACGGTGGCAAACAGGCTCTTGAGACGGTTCAGAGACTTCTCCCAGTTCTCTGTC
AAGCCCACGGGCTGACTCCCGATCAAGTTGTAGCGATTGCGTCGCATGACGGAGGGAAACAAGCATTGGA
GACTGTCCAACGGCTCCTTCCCGTGTTGTGTCAAGCCCACGGTTTGACGCCTGCACAAGTGGTCGCCATC
GCCTCCAATATTGGCGGTAAGCAGGCGCTGGAAACAGTACAGCGCCTGCTGCCTGTACTGTGCCAGGATC
ATGGACTGACACCCGAACAGGTGGTCGCCATTGCTTCTAACATCGGAGGACGGCCAGCCTTGGAGTCCAT
CGTAGCCCAATTGTCCAGGCCCGATCCCGCGTTGGCTGCGTTAACGAATGACCATCTGGTGGCGTTGGCA
TGTCTTGGTGGACGACCCGCGCTCGATGCAGTCAAAAAGGGTCTGCCTCATGCTCCCGCATTGATCAAAA
GAACCAACCGGCGGATTCCCGAGAGAACTTCCCATCGAGTCGCGGGATCC
