>Addgene plasmid #41314 | TAL3140 | addgene partial sequence | sequence record 56419 | JDS-TALEN-F 5'-TAGGGGTCGGTAAACAGTGG-3'
GCGCTGCTGACTGTGGCGGGTGAGCTTAGGGGGCCTCCGCTCCAGCTCGACACCGGGCAGCTGCTGAAGA
TCGCGAAGAGAGGGGGAGTAACAGCGGTAGAGGCAGTGCACGCCTGGCGCAATGCGCTCACCGGGGCCCC
CTTGAACCTGACCCCAGACCAGGTAGTCGCAATCGCGAACAATAATGGGGGAAAGCAAGCCCTGGAAACC
GTGCAAAGGTTGTTGCCGGTCCTTTGTCAAGACCACGGCCTTACACCGGAGCAAGTCGTGGCCATTGCAA
GCAACATCGGTGGCAAACAGGCTCTTGAGACGGTTCAGAGACTTCTCCCAGTTCTCTGTCAAGCCCACGG
GCTGACTCCCGATCAAGTTGTAGCGATTGCGTCGCATGACGGAGGGAAACAAGCATTGGAGACTGTCCAA
CGGCTCCTTCCCGTGTTGTGTCAAGCCCACGGTTTGACGCCTGCACAAGTGGTCGCCATCGCCTCCAATA
TTGGCGGTAAGCAGGCGCTGGAAACAGTACAGCGCCTGCTGCCTGTACTGTGCCAGGATCATGGACTGAC
CCCAGACCAGGTAGTCGCAATCGCGTCGAACATTGGGGGAAAGCAAGCCCTGGAAACCGTGCAAAGGTTG
TTGCCGGTCCTTTGTCAAGACCACGGCCTTACACCGGAGCAAGTCGTGGCCATTGCAAATAATAACGGTG
GCAAACAGGCTCTTGAGACGGTTCAGAGACTTCTCCCAGTTCTCTGTCAAGCCCACGGGCTGACTCCCGA
TCAAGTTGTAGCGATTGCGTCGCATGACGGAGGGAAACAAGCATTGGAGACTGTCCAACGGCTCCTTCCC
GTGTTGTGTCAAGCCCACGGTTTGACGCCTGCACAAGTGGTCGCCATCGCCAGCCATGATGGCGGTAAGC
AGGCGCTGGAAACAGTACA
